Addgene plasmid #71270: p2R3a-TagRFP-OcsT
Purpose: Entry clone containing TagRFP. Can be fused with linker to the C-terminal end of protein of interest. For use in plants and compatible with the MultiSite Gateway system
Depositing lab: Ari Pekka Mähönen. Depositing organization: University of Helsinki. Publication: MultiSite Gateway compatible cell type-specific gene inducible system for plants. Siligato R, Wang X, Yadav SR, Lehesranta S, Ma G, Ursache R, Sevilem I, Zhang J, Gorte M, Prasad K, Wrzaczek M, Heidstra R, Murphy A, Scheres B, Mahonen AP. Plant Physiol. 2015 Dec 7. pii: pp.01246.2015. 10.1104/pp.15.01246 PubMed 26644504.
Backbone
  Vector backbone: p2RP3-pGEMteasy
  Backbone manufacturer: ampicillin resistant variant of pDONR-P2R-P3. attP2R-ccdB-cmR-attP3 sequences of pDONR-P2R-P3 were cloned into pGEMt-easy
  Vector type: Gateway
Growth in bacteria
  Bacterial resistance: Ampicillin, 100 μg/mL
  Growth temperature: 37°C
  Growth strain: DH5alpha
  Copy number: High Copy
Gene/Insert
  Gene/Insert name: TagRFP
  Tag / fusion protein: 4xGly linker (N terminal on insert); octaline synthase terminator (C terminal on insert)
  Cloning method: Gateway Cloning
  Sequencing primers: 5′ M13pUC-Fwd; 3′ OCSterm-R (GGCGGTAAGGATCTGAGCTA)
Terms and licenses: Academic/Nonprofit Terms; Industry Terms: Not Available to Industry
How to cite: p2R3a-TagRFP-OcsT was a gift from Ari Pekka Mähönen (Addgene plasmid # 71270 ; http://n2t.net/addgene:71270 ; RRID:Addgene_71270)
