[The description below was written by a language model from this plasmid's Addgene catalogue record and pLannotate feature annotations shown in this document.]
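Description:
p2R3a-TagRFP-OcsT is a 4.9 kb MultiSite Gateway entry clone for the third (3′) position, intended for building plant expression constructs. Its backbone is p2RP3-pGEMteasy, an ampicillin-resistant variant of pDONR-P2R-P3 made by moving the attP2R-ccdB-CmR-attP3 cassette into pGEM-T Easy. After BP recombination the ccdB/chloramphenicol cassette has been replaced by the insert, which is now flanked by attR2 and attL3 sites ready for an LR reaction. The plasmid is maintained in E. coli at high copy through a ColE1/pUC-type origin and selected with ampicillin via the bla gene and its promoter. Using ampicillin rather than the usual kanamycin of pDONR vectors can simplify counter-selection against entry clones when destination vectors carry other markers. Leftover pGEM-derived elements are also annotated, including an f1 origin, lacZα fragments, lac promoter/operator sequences, and T7 and SP6 promoters. These play no role in the plant payload, and a short annotated match to a hornet peptide is almost certainly a spurious hit.

The payload is the coding sequence of TagRFP, a constitutively fluorescent red protein derived from Entacmaea quadricolor, preceded by a four-glycine linker and followed by the octopine synthase (OCS) terminator, which provides transcription termination and polyadenylation in plant cells. The entry clone carries no promoter for the insert. It is designed to be combined in a MultiSite LR reaction with a first-position promoter clone and a second-position gene of interest, producing an in-frame C-terminal TagRFP fusion separated by the flexible linker. Such fusions are typically used to follow protein localisation and expression in plants, and the associated work describes a cell type-specific inducible expression system.
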