Features (pLannotate 1.2.2; 22 found; start..end, strand, type, name):
      1..88      -  protein_bind   attL3 (fragment): mutant version of attL; recombination site for the Gateway® LR reaction LR Clonase™
    126..144     -  promoter       T7 promoter: promoter for bacteriophage T7 RNA polymerase
    172..234     -  CDS            VESPI_VESMG (fragment): Experimental evidence at protein level: Swiss-Prot protein existence level 1. Shows contractile activity on isolated ileum smooth muscle. From Vespa magnifica (Hornet).
    246..264     -  promoter       SP6 promoter: promoter for bacteriophage SP6 RNA polymerase
    306..322     -  protein_bind   lac operator: The lac repressor binds to the lac operator to inhibit transcription in E. coli. This inhibition can be relieved by adding lactose or isopropyl-β-D-thiogalactopyranoside (IPTG). lac repressor encoded by lacI
    330..360     -  promoter       lac promoter: promoter for the E. coli lac operon
    375..396     -  protein_bind   CAP binding site: CAP binding activates transcription in the presence of cAMP. E. coli catabolite activator protein
    409..501     -  CDS            lacI (fragment): lac repressor; lacI; The lac repressor binds to the lac operator to inhibit transcription in E. coli. This inhibition can be relieved by adding lactose or isopropyl-β-D-thiogalactopyranoside (IPTG).
    684..1272    -  rep_origin     ori: high-copy-number ColE1/pMB1/pBR322/pUC origin of replication
   1443..2303    -  CDS            AmpR: β-lactamase; bla; confers resistance to ampicillin, carbenicillin, and related antibiotics
   2304..2408    -  promoter       AmpR promoter: bla
   2435..2485    +  misc_feature   bom (fragment): basis of mobility region from pBR322
   2513..2941    -  rep_origin     f1 ori (sequence partly withheld): f1 bacteriophage origin of replication; arrow indicates direction of (+) strand synthesis
   2945..3102    -  CDS            lacZα (fragment): LacZα fragment of β-galactosidase; lacZ fragment
   3105..3123    +  promoter       T7 promoter: promoter for bacteriophage T7 RNA polymerase
   3182..3200    -  CDS            lacZα (fragment): LacZα fragment of β-galactosidase; lacZ fragment
   3271..3394    -  protein_bind   attR2: mutant version of attR; recombination site for the Gateway® LR reaction LR Clonase™
   3415..4104    +  CDS            TagRFP: TagRFP is a basic (constitutively fluorescent) red fluorescent protein published in 2007, derived from Entacmaea quadricolor. It has very low acid sensitivity.
   4117..4823    +  terminator     OCS terminator: octopine synthase terminator
   4824..4843    +  misc_feature   MCS (fragment): pUC18/19 multiple cloning site
   4864..4882    -  promoter       SP6 promoter: promoter for bacteriophage SP6 RNA polymerase
   4893..13      -  protein_bind   attB3 (across the origin): mutant version of attB; core recombination site for the Gateway® BP reaction BP Clonase™
>Addgene plasmid #71270 | p2R3a-TagRFP-OcsT | depositor full sequence | sequence record 129814 | p2R3a-TagRFP-OcsT  sequence 4900 bps
TTATACAAAGTTGGCATTATAAAAAAGCATTGCTTATCAATTTGTTGCAACGAACAGGTCACTATCAGTC
AAAATAAAATCATTATTTGGAGCTCCATGGTAGCGTTAACGCGGCCGCGATATCCCCTATAGTGAGTCGT
ATTACATGGTCATAGCTGTTTCCTGTATCACTAGTGAATTCGCGGCCGCCTGCAGGTCGACCATATGGGA
GAGCTCCCAACGCGTTGGATGCATAGCTTGAGTATTCTATAGTGTCACCTAAATAGCTTGGCGTAATCAT
GGTCATAGCTGTTTCCTGTGTGAAATTGTTATCCGCTCACAATTCCACACAACATACGAGCCGGAAGCAT
AAAGTGTAAAGCCTGGGGTGCCTAATGAGTGAGCTAACTCACATTAATTGCGTTGCGCTCACTGCCCGCT
TTCCAGTCGGGAAACCTGTCGTGCCAGCTGCATTAATGAATCGGCCAACGCGCGGGGAGAGGCGGTTTGC
GTATTGGGCGCTCTTCCGCTTCCTCGCTCACTGACTCGCTGCGCTCGGTCGTTCGGCTGCGGCGAGCGGT
ATCAGCTCACTCAAAGGCGGTAATACGGTTATCCACAGAATCAGGGGATAACGCAGGAAAGAACATGTGA
GCAAAAGGCCAGCAAAAGGCCAGGAACCGTAAAAAGGCCGCGTTGCTGGCGTTTTTCCATAGGCTCCGCC
CCCCTGACGAGCATCACAAAAATCGACGCTCAAGTCAGAGGTGGCGAAACCCGACAGGACTATAAAGATA
CCAGGCGTTTCCCCCTGGAAGCTCCCTCGTGCGCTCTCCTGTTCCGACCCTGCCGCTTACCGGATACCTG
TCCGCCTTTCTCCCTTCGGGAAGCGTGGCGCTTTCTCATAGCTCACGCTGTAGGTATCTCAGTTCGGTGT
AGGTCGTTCGCTCCAAGCTGGGCTGTGTGCACGAACCCCCCGTTCAGCCCGACCGCTGCGCCTTATCCGG
TAACTATCGTCTTGAGTCCAACCCGGTAAGACACGACTTATCGCCACTGGCAGCAGCCACTGGTAACAGG
ATTAGCAGAGCGAGGTATGTAGGCGGTGCTACAGAGTTCTTGAAGTGGTGGCCTAACTACGGCTACACTA
GAAGAACAGTATTTGGTATCTGCGCTCTGCTGAAGCCAGTTACCTTCGGAAAAAGAGTTGGTAGCTCTTG
ATCCGGCAAACAAACCACCGCTGGTAGCGGTGGTTTTTTTGTTTGCAAGCAGCAGATTACGCGCAGAAAA
AAAGGATCTCAAGAAGATCCTTTGATCTTTTCTACGGGGTCTGACGCTCAGTGGAACGAAAACTCACGTT
AAGGGATTTTGGTCATGAGATTATCAAAAAGGATCTTCACCTAGATCCTTTTAAATTAAAAATGAAGTTT
TAAATCAATCTAAAGTATATATGAGTAAACTTGGTCTGACAGTTACCAATGCTTAATCAGTGAGGCACCT
ATCTCAGCGATCTGTCTATTTCGTTCATCCATAGTTGCCTGACTCCCCGTCGTGTAGATAACTACGATAC
GGGAGGGCTTACCATCTGGCCCCAGTGCTGCAATGATACCGCGAGACCCACGCTCACCGGCTCCAGATTT
ATCAGCAATAAACCAGCCAGCCGGAAGGGCCGAGCGCAGAAGTGGTCCTGCAACTTTATCCGCCTCCATC
CAGTCTATTAATTGTTGCCGGGAAGCTAGAGTAAGTAGTTCGCCAGTTAATAGTTTGCGCAACGTTGTTG
CCATTGCTACAGGCATCGTGGTGTCACGCTCGTCGTTTGGTATGGCTTCATTCAGCTCCGGTTCCCAACG
ATCAAGGCGAGTTACATGATCCCCCATGTTGTGCAAAAAAGCGGTTAGCTCCTTCGGTCCTCCGATCGTT
GTCAGAAGTAAGTTGGCCGCAGTGTTATCACTCATGGTTATGGCAGCACTGCATAATTCTCTTACTGTCA
TGCCATCCGTAAGATGCTTTTCTGTGACTGGTGAGTACTCAACCAAGTCATTCTGAGAATAGTGTATGCG
GCGACCGAGTTGCTCTTGCCCGGCGTCAATACGGGATAATACCGCGCCACATAGCAGAACTTTAAAAGTG
CTCATCATTGGAAAACGTTCTTCGGGGCGAAAACTCTCAAGGATCTTACCGCTGTTGAGATCCAGTTCGA
TGTAACCCACTCGTGCACCCAACTGATCTTCAGCATCTTTTACTTTCACCAGCGTTTCTGGGTGAGCAAA
AACAGGAAGGCAAAATGCCGCAAAAAAGGGAATAAGGGCGACACGGAAATGTTGAATACTCATACTCTTC
CTTTTTCAATATTATTGAAGCATTTATCAGGGTTATTGTCTCATGAGCGGATACATATTTGAATGTATTT
AGAAAAATAAACAAATAGGGGTTCCGCGCACATTTCCCCGAAAAGTGCCACCTGATGCGGTGTGAAATAC
CGCACAGATGCGTAAGGAGAAAATACCGCATCAGGAAATTGTAAGCGTTAATATTTTGTTAAAATTCGCG
TTAAATTTTTGTTAAATCAGCTCATTTTTTAACCAATAGGCCGAAATCGGCAAAATCCCTTATAAATCAA
AAGAATAGACCGAGATAGGGT
[37 nt withheld, positions 2612-2648]
AAAGAACGTGGACTCCAACGTCAAAGG
[49 nt withheld, positions 2676-2724]
T
[91 nt withheld, positions 2726-2816]
G
[124 nt withheld, positions 2818-2941]
CCATTCGCCATTCAGGCTGCGCAACTGTTGGGAAGGGCGATCGGTGCGGGCCTCTTCGCTATTACGCCAG
CTGGCGAAAGGGGGATGTGCTGCAAGGCGATTAAGTTGGGTAACGCCAGGGTTTTCCCAGTCACGACGTT
GTAAAACGACGGCCAGTGAATTGTAATACGACTCACTATAGGGCGAATTGGGCCCGACGTCGCATGCTCC
CGGCCGCCATGGCGGCCGCGGGAATTCGATTTGTAAAACGACGGCCAGTCTTAAGCTCGGGCCCTGCAGC
TCTAGAGCTCGAATTCTACAGGTCACTAATACCATCTAAGTAGTTGGTTCATAGTGACTGCATATGTTGT
GTTTTACAGTATTATGTAGTCTGTTTTTTATGCAAAATCTAATTTAATATATTGATATTTATATCATTTT
ACGTTTCTCGTTCAACTTTCTTGTACAAAGTGGGGATCCGCGGTGGTGGTGGCAGCGAGCTGATTAAGGA
GAACATGCACATGAAGCTGTACATGGAGGGCACCGTGAACAACCACCACTTCAAGTGCACATCCGAGGGC
GAAGGCAAGCCCTACGAGGGCACCCAGACCATGAGAATCAAGGTGGTCGAGGGCGGCCCTCTCCCCTTCG
CCTTCGACATCCTGGCTACCAGCTTCATGTACGGCAGCAGAACCTTCATCAACCACACCCAGGGCATCCC
CGACTTCTTTAAGCAGTCCTTCCCTGAGGGCTTCACATGGGAGAGAGTCACCACATACGAAGACGGGGGC
GTGCTGACCGCTACCCAGGACACCAGCCTCCAGGACGGCTGCCTCATCTACAACGTCAAGATCAGAGGGG
TGAACTTCCCATCCAACGGCCCTGTGATGCAGAAGAAAACACTCGGCTGGGAGGCCAACACCGAGATGCT
GTACCCCGCTGACGGCGGCCTGGAAGGCAGAAGCGACATGGCCCTGAAGCTCGTGGGCGGGGGCCACCTG
ATCTGCAACTTCAAGACCACATACAGATCCAAGAAACCCGCTAAGAACCTCAAGATGCCCGGCGTCTACT
ATGTGGACCACAGACTGGAAAGAATCAAGGAGGCCGACAAAGAGACCTACGTCGAGCAGCACGAGGTGGC
TGTGGCCAGATACTGCGACCTCCCTAGCAAACTGGGGCACAAGTGACTCGAGGTCCTGCTTTAATGAGAT
ATGCGAGACGCCTATGATCGCATGATATTTGCTTTCAATTCTGTTGTGCACGTTGTAAAAAACCTGAGCA
TGTGTAGCTCAGATCCTTACCGCCGGTTTCGGTTCATTCTAATGAATATATCACCCGTTACTATCGTATT
TTTATGAATAATATTCTCCGTTCAATTTACTGATTGTACCCTACTACTTATATGTACAATATTAAAATGA
AAACAATATATTGTGCTGAATAGGTTTATAGCGACATCTATGATAGAGCGCCACAATAACAAACAATTGC
GTTTTATTATTACAAATCCAATTTTAAAAAAAGCGGCAGAACCGGTCAAACCTAAAAGACTGATTACATA
AATCTTATTCAAATTTCAAAAGGCCCCAGGGGCTAGTATCTACGACACACCGAGCGGCGAACTAATAACG
TTCACTGAAGGGAACTCCGGTTCCCCGCCGGCGCGCATGGGTGAGATTCCTTGAAGTTGAGTATTGGCCG
TCCGCTCTACCGAAAGTTACGGGCACCATTCAACCCGGTCCAGCACGGCGGCCGGGTAACCGACTTGCTG
CCCCGAGAATTATGCAGCATTTTTTTGGTGTATGTGGGCCCCAAATGAAGTGCAGGTCAAACCTTGACAG
TGACGACAAATCGTTGGGCGGGTCCAGGGCGAATTTTGCGACAACATGTCGAGGCTCAGCAGGACCTGCA
GGCATGCAAGCTAGCTTACTAGTGATGCATATTCTATAGTGTCACCTAAATCTGCGGCCGCCAACTTTA
