>Addgene plasmid #71270 | p2R3a-TagRFP-OcsT | addgene partial sequence | sequence record 129811 | M13pUC-Fwd 5'-CCCAGTCACGACGTTGTAAAACG-3'
CTATAGGGCGAATTGGGCCCGACGTCGCATGCTCCCGGCCGCCATGGCGGCCGCGGGAATTCGATTTGTA
AAACGACGGCCAGTCTTAAGCTCGGGCCCTGCAGCTCTAGAGCTCGAATTCTACAGGTCACTAATACCAT
CTAAGTAGTTGGTTCATAGTGACTGCATATGTTGTGTTTTACAGTATTATGTAGTCTGTTTTTTATGCAA
AATCTAATTTAATATATTGATATTTATATCATTTTACGTTTCTCGTTCAACTTTCTTGTACAAAGTGGGG
ATCCGCGGTGGTGGTGGCAGCGAGCTGATTAAGGAGAACATGCACATGAAGCTGTACATGGAGGGCACCG
TGAACAACCACCACTTCAAGTGCACATCCGAGGGCGAAGGCAAGCCCTACGAGGGCACCCAGACCATGAG
AATCAAGGTGGTCGAGGGCGGCCCTCTCCCCTTCGCCTTCGACATCCTGGCTACCAGCTTCATGTACGGC
AGCAGAACCTTCATCAACCACACCCAGGGCATCCCCGACTTCTTTAAGCAGTCCTTCCCTGAGGGCTTCA
CATGGGAGAGAGTCACCACATACGAAGACGGGGGCGTGCTGACCGCTACCCAGGACACCAGCCTCCAGGA
CGGCTGCCTCATCTACAACGTCAAGATCAGAGGGGTGAACTTCCCATCCAACGGCCCTGTGATGCAGAAG
AAAACACTCGGCTGGGAGGCCAACACCGAGATGCTGTACCCCGCTGACGGCGGCCTGGAAGGCAGAAGCG
ACATGGCCCTGAAGCTCGTGG
