>Addgene plasmid #71270 | p2R3a-TagRFP-OcsT | addgene partial sequence | sequence record 129813 | OCSterm-R 5'-GGCGGTAAGGATCTGAGCTA-3'
ATATCATGCGATCATAGGCGTCTCGCATATCTCATTAAAGCAGGACCTCGAGTCACTTGTGCCCCAGTTT
GCTAGGGAGGTCGCAGTATCTGGCCACAGCCACCTCGTGCTGCTCGACGTAGGTCTCTTTGTCGGCCTCC
TTGATTCTTTCCAGTCTGTGGTCCACATAGTAGACGCCGGGCATCTTGAGGTTCTTAGCGGGTTTCTTGG
ATCTGTATGTGGTCTTGAAGTTGCAGATCAGGTGGCCCCCGCCCACGAGCTTCAGGGCCATGTCGCTTCT
GCCTTCCAGGCCGCCGTCAGCGGGGTACAGCATCTCGGTGTTGGCCTCCCAGCCGAGTGTTTTCTTCTGC
ATCACAGGGCCGTTGGATGGGAAGTTCACCCCTCTGATCTTGACGTTGTAGATGAGGCAGCCGTCCTGGA
GGCTGGTGTCCTGGGTAGCGGTCAGCACGCCCCCGTCTTCGTATGTGGTGACTCTCTCCCATGTGAAGCC
CTCAGGGAAGGACTGCTTAAAGAAGTCGGGGATGCCCTGGGTGTGGTTGATGAAGGTTCTGCTGCCGTAC
ATGAAGCTGGTAGCCAGGATGTCGAAGGCGAAGGGGAGAGGGCCGCCCTCGACCACCTTGATTCTCATGG
TCTGGGTGCCCTCGTAGGGCTTGCCTTCGCCCTCGGATGTGCACTTGAAGTGGTGGTTGTTCACGGTGCC
CTCCATGTACAGCTTCATGTGCATGTTCTCCTTAATCAGCTCGCTGCCACCACCACCGCGGATCCCCACT
TTGTACAAGAA
